Addgene plasmid #14713: EMSV-MRF4 (puro)
Depositing lab: Michael Rudnicki. Depositing organization: Ottawa Hospital Research Institute. Publication: The molecular regulation of myogenesis. Sabourin LA, Rudnicki MA. Clin Genet. 2000 Jan . 57(1):16-25. 10.1034/j.1399-0004.2000.570103.x PubMed 10733231.
Backbone
  Vector backbone: EMSV
  Backbone size w/o insert (bp): 5300
  Vector type: Mammalian Expression
  Selectable markers: Puromycin
Growth in bacteria
  Bacterial resistance: Ampicillin, 100 μg/mL
  Growth temperature: 37°C
  Growth strain: DH5alpha
  Copy number: High Copy
Gene/Insert
  Gene/Insert name: MRF4
  Species: R. norvegicus (rat)
  Insert size (bp): 1600
  Entrez Gene: Myf6 (a.k.a. MRF4AA)
  Cloning method: Restriction Enzyme
  Sequencing primers: 5′ na
Terms and licenses: Academic/Nonprofit Terms; Industry Terms: Not Available to Industry
How to cite: EMSV-MRF4 (puro) was a gift from Michael Rudnicki (Addgene plasmid # 14713 ; http://n2t.net/addgene:14713 ; RRID:Addgene_14713)
