[The description below was written by a language model from this plasmid's Addgene catalogue record.]
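Description:
EMSV-MRF4 (puro) is a mammalian expression plasmid built on the EMSV backbone (about 5.3 kb without insert) and carrying a rat MRF4 insert of roughly 1.6 kb, introduced by restriction enzyme cloning. MRF4, encoded by the Myf6 gene, is one of the four myogenic regulatory factors, a family of basic helix-loop-helix transcription factors that also includes MyoD, Myf5 and myogenin and that controls skeletal muscle determination and differentiation. The plasmid is maintained in bacteria as a high-copy construct under ampicillin selection, and it carries a puromycin marker so that transfected mammalian cells can be selected or stable lines established.

The catalogue entry does not list the promoter, polyadenylation signal, origin of replication or any epitope tags, and no feature table is provided, so the exact layout of the expression cassette cannot be confirmed from the record. The EMSV name is conventionally associated with vectors that drive expression from a Moloney sarcoma virus long terminal repeat, but this is not stated here. It is also not specified how much of the 1.6 kb insert is coding sequence versus untranslated region, or how the puromycin resistance gene is expressed.

Given the insert and the associated publication on the molecular regulation of myogenesis, the construct is suited to forced expression of MRF4 in cultured mammalian cells. Typical applications would include testing its ability to activate muscle-specific gene expression, drive myogenic conversion of non-muscle cells, or be compared functionally with the other myogenic regulatory factors.
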