>Addgene plasmid #14713 | EMSV-MRF4 (puro) | depositor partial sequence | sequence record 8144 | Author sequence
GTCGACCTGCAGGCATGCAAGCTTGGGCTCGACTCTAGAGGATCATAATCATGCCATACCACATTTGTAG
AGGTTTTACTTGCTTTAAAAAACCTCCCACACCTCCCCCTGAACCTGAAACATAAAATGAATGCAATTGT
TGTTGTTAACTTGTTTATTGCAGCTTATAATGGTTACAAATAAAGCAATAGCATCACAAATTTCACAAAT
AAAGCATTTTTTTCACTGCATTCTAGTTGTGGTTTGTCCAAACTCATCAATGTATCTTATCATGTCTGGA
TCCCCGGGCGAGCTCGGAATTCGTGTAGAAACGTATTAATATTTTAATATTACAATATCAGACTCTCACA
CATTTTATATACAATGCTTAATTCCACATTTAAAATATGTCCTTTAGGTTTACATAAAAACGAAAGTACT
AAGACTATTTACAAAAGTACATTAAATACTCTTAGGATTAAACGTTCCCACTTTGATTTAGACAGGAATG
AACTTCGTTTGCAACTGACAGGAAAGGGTCACGTGATCATAGCAAAAGTTAATATGTTATAAAAAACCAA
CCAAACTAAAAACAAAATTAGGGTTCTAGAGCTAAGCCACTAGCGGTTCAGATACAATAATAGTTATAAT
AAAAGCCCCAAGCCGAAGGATTTTCACTTGAGGTGGGGAGAGGTTTCTTTTTTAACACTAAGTCTCTTGC
CTTTCATAAATTCTGGGGTCTGTGAGCCCTAATCTAAATGATTAGGCGGAAAGGGGCTCTTCCTGCTGAG
CGAAGAATGTTCCAAATGCTGACTGAGTTACTTCTCCACCACCTCCTCCACGCTGGGGAGTTTGCGTTCC
TCTGAGGAAATACTGTCCACGATGGAAGAAAGGCGCTGAAGACTGCTGGAGGCTGAAGCATCGACGCTTG
CTCCTCCTTCCTTAGCAGTTATCACCAGGCCCCTGGAATGATCCGAAACACTTGGCCACTGCGGGCTGCA
GGTGCGCAGGAAATCCGCACCCTCAAGAATTTCTTGCTTGGGTTTGTAGCTGTAAGGGTCCACCCCCAGC
TCCTGCATTTTCTCTTGCTGATCCAGCCGGTGCAGCAGGTCCTGCAGACGCTCAATGTAGTTGATGGCAC
TTCTCAGAATCTCCACCTTGGGCAGCCTCTGGTTGGGGTTGGCCACAGTTCTACGCTTCAAGGCCTCAAA
GGCTTCGTTGATTTTCTTAAGCCTCCTCCTTTCGCGCAGGGTAGCTGCTTTCCGACGATCTGTGGGGGCA
GATTTTCTCTTGCAAGTCTTGCAAGCCCAGATCAGACACTGACCTGGGCAGTGGGGTGGCTGAAGGCCTG
GGGGAGCCAGAACGTGTTCCTCTCCACTGCTGTCGCTCCCGGCTTCCTGGGGCATTTGGTCCTGGCAAGG
GGATAGGGTACCATCACTCCCTGGGTACAAAGGAGAGCCCTCTGCCACTTCTAATGGCTGAAGAGTCACA
TTTTCTCCATCTAAGTAGAAGAAATAGGAGCCAGTTTCAAAAAGGTCCATCATCATGTTCTCCTCCTTGG
CCTCTGACTGATCTGAACTGGGTGATGGACTCAAAAAACCCAGAGGAGCCACCCAGATGGCATTTAATTA
GTGCGGTGACGAATTC
