>Addgene plasmid #14713 | EMSV-MRF4 (puro) | addgene partial sequence | sequence record 21240 | EBV-rev 5'-GTGGTTTGTCCAAACTCATC-3'
CGAATTCCTTTTTTTTTTTTTTTTTTTTTTTTTACGTGTAGAAACGTATTAATATTTTAATATTACAATA
TCAGACTCTCACACATTTTATATACAATGCTTAATTCCACATTTAAAATATGTCCTTTAGGTTTACATAA
AAACGAAAGTACTAAGACTATTTACAAAAGTACATTAAATACTCTTAGGATTAAACGTTCCCACTTTGAT
TTAGACAGGAATGAACTTCGTTTGCAACTGACAGGAAAGGGTCACGTGATCATAGCAAAAGTTAATATGT
TATAAAAAACCAACCAAACTAAAAACAAAATTAGGGTTCTAGAGCTAAGCCACTAGCGGTTCAGATACAA
TAATAGTTATAATAAAAGCCCCAAGCCGAAGGATTTTCACTTGAGGTGGGGAGAGGTTTCTTTTTTAACA
CTAAGTCTCTTGCCTTTCATAAATTCTGGGGTCTGTGAGCCCTAATCTAAATGATTAGGCGGAAAGGGGC
TCTTCCTGCTGAGCGAAGAATGTTCCAAATGCTGACTGAGTTACTTCTCCACCACCTCCTCCACGCTGGG
GAGTTTGCGTTCCTCTGAGGAAATACTGTCCACGATGGAAGAAAGGCGCTGAAGACTGCTGGAGGCTGA
