>Addgene plasmid #14713 | EMSV-MRF4 (puro) | addgene partial sequence | sequence record 147197 | puro-variant-R 5'-gtgggcttgtactcggtcat-3'
ATGGATGCAGGTCGAAAGGCCCGGAAGATGAGGAAGAGGAGAACAGCGCGGCAGACGTGCGCTTTTGAAG
CGTGCAGAATGCCGGGCCTCCGGAGGACCTTCGGGCGCCCGCCCCGCCCCTGAGCCCGCCCCTGAGCCCG
CCCCCGGACCCACCCCTTCCCAGCCTCTGAGCCCAGAAAGCGAAGGAGCAAAGCTGCTATTGGCCGCTGC
CCCAAAGGCCTACCCGCTTCCATTGCTCAGCGGTGCTGTCCATCTGCACGAGACTAGTGAGACGTGCTAC
TTCCATTTGTCACGTCCTGCACGACGCGAGCTGCGGGGCGGGGGGGAACTTCCTGACTAGGGGAGGAGTA
GAAGGTGGCGCGAAGGGGCCACCAAAGAACGGAGCCGGTTGGCGCCTACCGGTGGATGTGGAATGTGTGC
GAGGCCAGAGGCCACTTGTGTAGCGCCAAGTGCCCAGCGGGGCTGCTAAAGCGCATGCTCCAGACTGCCT
TGGGAAAAGCGCCTCCCCTACCCGGTAGAATTTCGAGGTCGACTCTAGAGGATCCCCGGGTACCGAGCTC
GAATTAATTCGCCCTATAGTGAGTCGTATTACAATTCACTGGCCGTCGTTTTACAACGTCGTGACTGGGA
AAACCCTGGCGTTACCCAACTTAATCGCCTTGCAGCACATCCCCCTTTCGCCAGCTGGCGTAATAGCGAA
GAGGCCCGCACCGATCGCCCTTCCCAACAGTTGCGCAGCCTGAATGGCGAATGGACGCGCCC
